>Addgene plasmid #245525 | bRA66-Mic60chimeras | addgene full sequence | sequence record 496317 | Addgene NGS Result
TCGCGCGTTTCGGTGATGACGGTGAAAACCTCTGACACATGCAGCTCCCGGAGACGGTCACAGCTTGTCT
GTAAGCGGATGCCGGGAGCAGACAAGCCCGTCAGGGCGCGTCAGCGGGTGTTGGCGGGTGTCGGGGCTGG
CTTAACTATGCGGCATCAGAGCAGATTGTACTGAGAGTGCACCATACCACCTTTTCAATTCATCATTTTT
TTTTTATTCTTTTTTTTGATTTCGAATTCGAGCTCGTTTAAACTGGATGGCGGCGTTAGTATCGAATCGA
CAGCAGTATAGCGACCAGCATTCACATACGATTGACGCATGATATTACTTTCTGCGCACTTAACTTCGCA
TCTGGGCAGATGATGTCGAGGCGAAAAAAAATATAAATCACGCTAACATTTGATTAAAATAGAACAACTA
CAATATAAAAAAACTATACAAATGACAAGTTCTTGAAAACAAGAATCTTTTTATTGTCAGTACTGATTAT
TCCTTTGCCCTCGGACGAGTGCTGGGGCGTCGGTTTCCACTATCGGCGAGTACTTCTACACAGCCATCGG
TCCAGACGGCCGCGCTTCTGCGGGCGATTTGTGTACGCCCGACAGTCCCGGCTCCGGATCGGACGATTGC
GTCGCATCGACCCTGCGCCCAAGCTGCATCATCGAAATTGCCGTCAACCAAGCTCTGATAGAGTTGGTCA
AGACCAATGCGGAGCATATACGCCCGGAGCCGCGGCGATCCTGCAAGCTCCGGATGCCTCCGCTCGAAGT
AGCGCGTCTGCTGCTCCATACAAGCCAACCACGGCCTCCAGAAGAAGATGTTGGCGACCTCGTATTGGGA
ATCCCCGAACATCGCCTCGCTCCAGTCAATGACCGCTGTTATGCGGCCATTGTCCGTCAGGACATTGTTG
GAGCCGAAATCCGCGTGCACGAGGTGCCGGACTTCGGGGCAGTCCTCGGCCCAAAGCATCAGCTCATCGA
GAGCCTGCGCGACGGACGCACTGACGGTGTCGTCCATCACAGTTTGCCAGTGATACACATGGGGATCAGC
AATCGCGCATATGAAATCACGCCATGTAGTGTATTGACCGATTCCTTGCGGTCCGAATGGGCCGAACCCG
CTCGTCTGGCTAAGATCGGCCGCAGCGATCGCATCCATGGCCTCCGCGACCGGCTGCAGAACAGCGGGCA
GTTCGGTTTCAGGCAGGTCTTGCAACGTGACACCCTGTGCACGGCGGGAGATGCAATAGGTCAGGCTCTC
GCTGAATTCCCCAATGTCAAGCACTTCCGGAATCGGGAGCGCGGCCGATGCAAAGTGCCGATAAACATAA
CGATCTTTGTAGAAACCATCGGCGCAGCTATTTACCCGCAGGACATATCCACGCCCTCCTACATCGAAGC
TGAAAGCACGAGATTCTTCGCCCTCCGAGAGCTGCATCAGGTCGGAGACGCTGTCGAACTTTTCGATCAG
AAACTTCTCGACAGACGTCGCGGTGAGTTCAGGCTTTTTACCCATGGTTGTTTATGTTCGGATGTGATGT
GAGAACTGTATCCTAGCAAGATTTTAAAAGGAAGTATATGAAAGAAGAACCTCAGTGGCAAATCCTAACC
TTTTATATTTCTCTACAGGGGCGCGGCGTGGGGACAATTCAACGCGTCTGTGAGGGGAGCGTTTCCCTGC
TCGCAGGTCCGCAGCGAGGAGCCGTAATTTTTGCTTCGCGCCGTGCGGCCATCAAAATGTATGGATGCAA
ATGATTATACATGGGGATGTATGGGCTAAATGTACGGGCGACAGTCACATCATGCCCCTGAGCTGCGCAC
GTCAAGACTGTCAAGGAGGGTATTCTGGGCCTCCATGTCGCTGGCCGGGTGACCCGGCGGGGACGAGGCA
AGCTAAACAGATCTGTAAAGAGCCCCATTATCTTAGCCTAAAAAAACCTTCTCTTTGGAACTTTCAGTAA
TACGCTTAACTGCTCATTGCTATATTGAAGTACGGATTAGAAGCCGCCGAGCGGGTGACAGCCCTCCGAA
GGAAGACTCTCCTCCGTGCGTCCTCGTCTTCACCGGTCGCGTTCCTGAAACGCAGATGTGCCTCGCGCCG
CACTGCTCCGAACAATAAAGATTCTACAATACTAGCTTTTATGGTTATGAAGAGGAAAAATTGGCAGTAA
CCTGGCCCCACAAACCTTCAAATGAACGAATCAAATTAACAACCATAGGATGATAATGCGATTAGTTTTT
TAGCCTTATTTCTGGGGTAATTAATCAGCGAAGCGATGATTTTTGATCTATTAACAGATATATAAATGCA
AAAACTGCATAACCACTTTAACTAATACTTTCAACATTTTCGGTTTGTATTACTTCTTATTCAAATGTAA
TAAAAGTATCAACAAAAAATTGTTAATATACCTCTATACTTTAACGTCAAGGAGAAAAAACCCGGATCTC
AAAATGGATAAAAAGTATAGTATTGGTTTAGATATTGGTACTAACTCTGTGGGTTGGGCAGTTATCACTG
ACGAATATAAAGTTCCATCAAAGAAATTTAAGGTGTTAGGTAACACTGACAGACACTCAATAAAAAAGAA
TCTTATCGGTGCTCTTTTGTTCGACTCCGGTGAAACTGCCGAGGCTACACGTTTAAAAAGAACAGCAAGA
AGAAGATATACCCGTAGAAAAAATAGAATATGTTATTTACAAGAAATCTTTTCTAATGAAATGGCTAAAG
TTGATGATTCCTTTTTCCATAGATTGGAAGAGTCATTTTTGGTTGAAGAAGACAAAAAGCATGAGAGACA
TCCAATCTTTGGGAATATAGTTGATGAAGTGGCTTACCATGAAAAATATCCTACCATTTATCATTTAAGA
AAGAAATTGGTAGATTCAACTGATAAAGCTGACCTTAGATTAATCTATTTAGCACTTGCCCATATGATTA
AATTTAGAGGTCATTTTTTGATTGAAGGTGATTTGAACCCAGATAATTCTGACGTGGATAAATTATTTAT
TCAATTAGTCCAAACCTACAACCAATTATTTGAGGAAAATCCAATTAATGCTAGTGGTGTCGATGCCAAA
GCTATATTATCAGCCAGATTATCAAAATCTAGACGTTTGGAAAATTTGATTGCCCAATTGCCAGGAGAAA
AAAAGAATGGATTATTTGGAAACTTGATCGCATTATCATTGGGTTTGACACCAAATTTTAAATCTAATTT
TGATTTAGCTGAAGATGCTAAATTACAATTATCAAAAGACACCTATGACGACGATTTGGACAATTTACTT
GCTCAAATTGGTGATCAATATGCAGATTTGTTCTTAGCTGCTAAAAACTTATCTGATGCTATTTTGTTGT
CTGATATTTTGAGAGTGAACACAGAAATAACCAAAGCTCCATTATCAGCATCTATGATCAAACGTTATGA
TGAACACCATCAGGATTTGACTTTATTGAAAGCTTTGGTGAGACAACAATTGCCAGAGAAGTATAAAGAA
ATCTTTTTCGATCAATCTAAAAACGGGTATGCAGGTTATATTGATGGGGGTGCCTCCCAAGAGGAATTTT
ACAAATTTATAAAACCTATTTTAGAAAAGATGGATGGGACTGAGGAACTTTTGGTCAAATTGAACAGAGA
AGATTTGTTACGTAAACAGAGAACTTTTGATAATGGTAGTATACCTCACCAAATTCATTTGGGTGAGTTG
CATGCAATTTTAAGAAGACAAGAAGATTTTTATCCATTTTTAAAAGATAATAGAGAAAAAATCGAGAAAA
TTTTAACCTTTAGAATTCCATACTATGTTGGGCCTTTGGCTAGAGGTAATTCAAGATTTGCCTGGATGAC
ACGTAAATCAGAAGAAACTATTACCCCTTGGAATTTTGAAGAGGTTGTTGATAAAGGAGCATCAGCACAG
AGTTTTATTGAAAGAATGACCAATTTCGATAAAAACTTACCAAATGAAAAAGTTTTACCAAAACATTCCT
TGTTATACGAATATTTTACTGTTTACAATGAACTTACAAAGGTTAAATATGTTACTGAAGGTATGCGTAA
GCCAGCCTTTTTATCTGGAGAACAGAAAAAGGCAATAGTTGATTTATTGTTTAAAACAAATAGAAAAGTT
ACTGTTAAACAATTAAAAGAAGATTACTTTAAGAAAATTGAATGTTTTGATTCAGTTGAAATCAGTGGTG
TTGAAGACAGATTTAATGCTAGTTTAGGAACTTACCATGATTTACTTAAAATTATCAAAGATAAAGATTT
CTTGGATAACGAAGAAAATGAAGACATTTTAGAAGACATTGTTTTAACCTTAACTTTATTCGAAGATAGA
GAGATGATTGAAGAACGTTTGAAGACTTATGCACATTTGTTTGACGATAAAGTGATGAAACAGTTGAAAA
GAAGACGTTATACTGGATGGGGTAGATTGTCTCGTAAATTGATCAATGGAATTAGAGATAAACAAAGTGG
TAAAACTATCTTGGACTTTTTGAAATCTGACGGATTTGCTAATAGAAATTTCATGCAATTGATCCACGAC
GATAGTTTGACATTTAAAGAAGACATCCAAAAGGCCCAAGTGAGTGGGCAAGGTGATTCATTACATGAAC
ATATTGCAAATTTAGCCGGATCTCCTGCTATTAAGAAAGGGATATTACAAACTGTTAAAGTTGTGGATGA
ATTAGTGAAAGTAATGGGAAGACATAAACCTGAAAACATTGTCATTGAGATGGCAAGAGAAAATCAAACT
ACACAAAAAGGACAGAAAAATAGTAGAGAACGTATGAAAAGAATAGAAGAGGGTATTAAAGAATTGGGTA
GTCAAATATTGAAAGAACACCCAGTGGAAAATACCCAGTTGCAAAATGAAAAATTATATCTTTACTACCT
TCAAAATGGACGTGATATGTATGTTGATCAGGAATTAGATATAAATAGACTTTCAGATTATGATGTAGAT
CATATAGTTCCACAATCTTTCTTGAAAGATGATTCCATAGACAATAAAGTATTAACTAGAAGTGATAAAA
ATAGAGGTAAAAGTGATAATGTCCCAAGTGAGGAAGTCGTCAAAAAGATGAAAAATTACTGGCGTCAACT
TTTGAATGCTAAATTAATTACTCAAAGAAAATTTGATAATTTGACTAAAGCAGAAAGAGGTGGGCTTTCT
GAATTAGATAAAGCCGGGTTCATTAAAAGACAATTGGTCGAAACTAGACAAATTACTAAACATGTTGCCC
AAATTTTAGATTCCCGTATGAACACTAAGTATGACGAAAATGATAAGTTAATACGTGAGGTTAAAGTCAT
TACTTTAAAATCAAAACTTGTCTCTGATTTCAGAAAGGATTTCCAATTCTATAAAGTTAGAGAAATTAAT
AATTATCATCATGCTCATGATGCATATTTGAATGCTGTAGTTGGAACTGCTTTAATCAAGAAATACCCTA
AATTAGAATCTGAATTTGTATATGGTGATTACAAAGTCTATGATGTTAGAAAGATGATTGCTAAATCAGA
ACAAGAAATTGGTAAAGCTACAGCTAAATACTTCTTTTACTCTAACATTATGAATTTCTTTAAAACAGAA
ATTACTTTGGCAAACGGTGAAATTAGAAAAAGACCTCTTATTGAAACAAATGGTGAGACTGGAGAGATAG
TTTGGGACAAAGGGCGTGATTTCGCTACTGTTAGAAAAGTTTTATCAATGCCACAAGTTAACATTGTAAA
GAAAACAGAGGTTCAAACTGGTGGTTTCTCAAAAGAAAGTATTTTGCCTAAAAGAAATAGTGATAAATTG
ATTGCCAGAAAAAAGGATTGGGATCCAAAGAAATATGGTGGTTTCGACTCACCAACCGTAGCCTATTCTG
TTTTGGTTGTGGCAAAGGTTGAAAAGGGTAAAAGTAAAAAGCTTAAATCAGTAAAAGAACTTTTGGGTAT
TACAATAATGGAAAGAAGTTCCTTTGAAAAGAACCCTATTGATTTTTTGGAAGCTAAAGGTTATAAGGAA
GTAAAGAAGGACTTAATAATCAAATTGCCTAAATATTCTTTATTTGAATTAGAAAATGGGAGAAAAAGAA
TGTTGGCTTCTGCTGGAGAATTGCAAAAGGGTAATGAATTAGCATTGCCTTCCAAATATGTTAACTTCTT
GTATTTAGCTTCACACTATGAAAAGTTGAAAGGGTCACCAGAAGATAACGAGCAAAAACAATTATTTGTT
GAACAACACAAACACTACTTAGATGAGATTATAGAACAAATTAGTGAATTCAGTAAAAGAGTGATATTAG
CTGATGCAAATTTAGATAAAGTTTTGTCAGCCTATAACAAACATAGAGATAAGCCAATTAGAGAACAAGC
AGAAAACATTATTCACTTATTTACCCTTACCAATTTAGGAGCACCTGCTGCTTTCAAGTATTTTGATACA
ACAATTGATCGTAAAAGATATACCTCAACAAAAGAAGTCTTAGACGCCACCTTAATTCATCAATCAATCA
CTGGATTGTATGAGACAAGAATTGATTTGTCTCAATTGGGTGGTGATGAAGGGGCTGATCCTAAGAAGAA
AAGAAAAGTTGATCCAAAGAAAAAGCGTAAGGTGGATCCTAAGAAAAAGAGAAAGGTTGACTACAAAGAC
CATGACGGTGATTATAAAGATCATGACATCGACTACAAGGATGACGATGACAAGTGATAATCTCTTCTCG
AGTCATGTAATTAGTTATGTCACGCTTACATTCACGCCCTCCCCCCACATCCGCTCTAACCGAAAAGGAA
GGAGTTAGACAACCTGAAGTCTAGGTCCCTATTTATTTTTTTATAGTTATGTTAGTATTAAGAACGTTAT
TTATATTTCAAATTTTTCTTTTTTTTCTGTACAGACGCGTGTACGCATGTAACATTATACTGAAAACCTT
GCTTGAGAAGGTTTTGGGACGCTCGAAGGCTTTAATTTGCGGCCGGTACTGCGGTGTGAAATACCGCACA
GATGCGTAAGGAGAAAATACCGCATCAGGAAATTGTAAGCGTTAATATTTTGTTAAAATTCGCGTTAAAT
TTTTGTTAAATCAGCTCATTTTTTAACCAATAGGCCGAAATCGGCAAAATCCCTTATAAATCAAAAGAAT
AGACCGAGATAGGGT
[37 nt withheld, positions 7156-7192]
AAAGAACGTGGACTCCAACGTCAAAGG
[49 nt withheld, positions 7220-7268]
T
[91 nt withheld, positions 7270-7360]
G
[124 nt withheld, positions 7362-7485]
CCATTCGCCATTCAGGCTGCGCAACTGTTGGGAAGGGCGATCGGTGCGGGCCTCTTCGCTATTACGCCAG
CTGGCGAAAGGGGGATGTGCTGCAAGGCGATTAAGTTGGGTAACGCCAGGGTTTTCCCAGTCACGACGTT
GTAAAACGACGGCCAGTGAATTGTAATACGACTCACTATAGGGCGAATTGGAGCTCCACCGCGGTGGCGG
CCGCTCTAGAACTAGTGGATCCCCCGGGCTGCAGGAATTCGATATCAAGCTTTCTTTGAAAAGATAATGT
ATGATTATGCTTTCACTCATATTTATACAGAAACTTGATGTTTTCTTTCGAGTATATACAAGGTGATTAC
ATGTACGTTTGAAGTACAACTCTAGATTTTGTAGTGCCCTCTTGGGCTAGCGGTAAAGGTGCGCATTTTT
TCACACCCTACAATGTTCTGTTCAAAAGATTTTGGTCAAACGCTGTAGAAGTGAAAGTTGGTGCGCATGT
TTCGGCGTTCGAAACTTCTCCGCAGTGAAAGATAAATGATCCTACGCTTAATAGCGATGGAGTTTTAGAG
CTAGAAATAGCAAGTTAAAATAAGGCTAGTCCGTTATCAACTTGAAAAAGTGGCACCGAGTCGGTGGTGC
TTTTTTTGTTTTTTATGTCTACCGTCGACCTCGAGGGGGGGCCCGGTACCCAGCTTTTGTTCCCTTTAGT
GAGGGTTAATTTCGAGCTTGGCGTAATCATGGTCATAGCTGTTTCCTGTGTGAAATTGTTATCCGCTCAC
AATTCCACACAACATACGAGCCGGAAGCATAAAGTGTAAAGCCTGGGGTGCCTAATGAGTGAGCTAACTC
ACATTAATTGCGTTGCGCTCACTGCCCGCTTTCCAGTCGGGAAACCTGTCGTGCCAGCTGCATTAATGAA
TCGGCCAACGCGCGGGGAGAGGCGGTTTGCGTATTGGGCGCTCTTCCGCTTCCTCGCTCACTGACTCGCT
GCGCTCGGTCGTTCGGCTGCGGCGAGCGGTATCAGCTCACTCAAAGGCGGTAATACGGTTATCCACAGAA
TCAGGGGATAACGCAGGAAAGAACATGTGAGCAAAAGGCCAGCAAAAGGCCAGGAACCGTAAAAAGGCCG
CGTTGCTGGCGTTTTTCCATAGGCTCCGCCCCCCTGACGAGCATCACAAAAATCGACGCTCAAGTCAGAG
GTGGCGAAACCCGACAGGACTATAAAGATACCAGGCGTTTCCCCCTGGAAGCTCCCTCGTGCGCTCTCCT
GTTCCGACCCTGCCGCTTACCGGATACCTGTCCGCCTTTCTCCCTTCGGGAAGCGTGGCGCTTTCTCATA
GCTCACGCTGTAGGTATCTCAGTTCGGTGTAGGTCGTTCGCTCCAAGCTGGGCTGTGTGCACGAACCCCC
CGTTCAGCCCGACCGCTGCGCCTTATCCGGTAACTATCGTCTTGAGTCCAACCCGGTAAGACACGACTTA
TCGCCACTGGCAGCAGCCACTGGTAACAGGATTAGCAGAGCGAGGTATGTAGGCGGTGCTACAGAGTTCT
TGAAGTGGTGGCCTAACTACGGCTACACTAGAAGAACAGTATTTGGTATCTGCGCTCTGCTGAAGCCAGT
TACCTTCGGAAAAAGAGTTGGTAGCTCTTGATCCGGCAAACAAACCACCGCTGGTAGCGGTGGTTTTTTT
GTTTGCAAGCAGCAGATTACGCGCAGAAAAAAAGGATCTCAAGAAGATCCTTTGATCTTTTCTACGGGGT
CTGACGCTCAGTGGAACGAAAACTCACGTTAAGGGATTTTGGTCATGAGATTATCAAAAAGGATCTTCAC
CTAGATCCTTTTAAATTAAAAATGAAGTTTTAAATCAATCTAAAGTATATATGAGTAAACTTGGTCTGAC
AGTTACCAATGCTTAATCAGTGAGGCACCTATCTCAGCGATCTGTCTATTTCGTTCATCCATAGTTGCCT
GACTCCCCGTCGTGTAGATAACTACGATACGGGAGGGCTTACCATCTGGCCCCAGTGCTGCAATGATACC
GCGAGACCCACGCTCACCGGCTCCAGATTTATCAGCAATAAACCAGCCAGCCGGAAGGGCCGAGCGCAGA
AGTGGTCCTGCAACTTTATCCGCCTCCATCCAGTCTATTAATTGTTGCCGGGAAGCTAGAGTAAGTAGTT
CGCCAGTTAATAGTTTGCGCAACGTTGTTGCCATTGCTACAGGCATCGTGGTGTCACGCTCGTCGTTTGG
TATGGCTTCATTCAGCTCCGGTTCCCAACGATCAAGGCGAGTTACATGATCCCCCATGTTGTGCAAAAAA
GCGGTTAGCTCCTTCGGTCCTCCGATCGTTGTCAGAAGTAAGTTGGCCGCAGTGTTATCACTCATGGTTA
TGGCAGCACTGCATAATTCTCTTACTGTCATGCCATCCGTAAGATGCTTTTCTGTGACTGGTGAGTACTC
AACCAAGTCATTCTGAGAATAGTGTATGCGGCGACCGAGTTGCTCTTGCCCGGCGTCAATACGGGATAAT
ACCGCGCCACATAGCAGAACTTTAAAAGTGCTCATCATTGGAAAACGTTCTTCGGGGCGAAAACTCTCAA
GGATCTTACCGCTGTTGAGATCCAGTTCGATGTAACCCACTCGTGCACCCAACTGATCTTCAGCATCTTT
TACTTTCACCAGCGTTTCTGGGTGAGCAAAAACAGGAAGGCAAAATGCCGCAAAAAAGGGAATAAGGGCG
ACACGGAAATGTTGAATACTCATACTCTTCCTTTTTCAATATTATTGAAGCATTTATCAGGGTTATTGTC
TCATGAGCGGATACATATTTGAATGTATTTAGAAAAATAAACAAATAGGGGTTCCGCGCACATTTCCCCG
AAAAGTGCCACCTGGGTCCTTTTCATCACGTGCTATAAAAATAATTATAATTTAAATTTTTTAATATAAA
TATATAAATTAAAAATAGAAAGTAAAAAAAGAAATTAAAGAAAAAATAGTTTTTGTTTTCCGAAGATGTA
AAAGACTCTAGGGGGATCGCCAACAAATACTACCTTTTATCTTGCTCTTCCTGCTCTCAGGTATTAATGC
CGAATTGTTTCATCTTGTCTGTGTAGAAGACCACACACGAAAATCCTGTGATTTTACATTTTACTTATCG
TTAATCGAATGTATATCTATTTAATCTGCTTTTCTTGTCTAATAAATATATATGTAAAGTACGCTTTTTG
TTGAAATTTTTTAAACCTTTGTTTATTTTTTTTTCTTCATTCCGTAACTCTTCTACCTTCTTTATTTACT
TTCTAAAATCCAAATACAAAACATAAAAATAAATAAACACAGAGTAAATTCCCAAATTATTCCATCATTA
AAAGATACGAGGCGCGTGTAAGTTACAGGCAAGCGATCCGTCTAAGAAACCATTATTATCATGACATTAA
CCTATAAAAATAGGCGTATCACGAGGCCCTTTCGTC
Features (pLannotate 1.2.2; 27 found; start..end, strand, type, name):
    137..186     +  misc_feature   bom (fragment): basis of mobility region from pBR322
    194..234     +  promoter       URA3 promoter (fragment): S. cerevisiae URA3
    284..481     -  terminator     TEF terminator: Ashbya gossypii TEF terminator
    284..1859    -  gene           hphMX6: yeast selectable marker conferring hygromycin resistance
   1993..2434    +  promoter       GAL1 promoter: S. cerevisiae GAL1; inducible promoter, regulated by Gal4
   2454..6557    +  CDS            cas9: CAS9_STRP1 - Also known as csn1 From Streptococcus pyogenes serotype M1.
   6639..6704    +  CDS            3xFLAG: three tandem FLAG® epitope tags, followed by an enterokinase cleavage site
   6723..6970    +  terminator     CYC1 terminator: S. cerevisiae CYC1; transcription terminator for CYC1
   6980..7029    +  misc_feature   bom (fragment): basis of mobility region from pBR322
   7057..7485    -  rep_origin     f1 ori (sequence partly withheld): f1 bacteriophage origin of replication; arrow indicates direction of (+) strand synthesis
   7489..7646    -  CDS            lacZα (fragment): LacZα fragment of β-galactosidase; lacZ fragment
   7649..7667    +  promoter       T7 promoter: promoter for bacteriophage T7 RNA polymerase
   7676..7747    +  misc_feature   MCS (fragment): pBluescript multiple cloning site
   7748..8016    +  promoter       SNR52 promoter: promoter for the S. cerevisiae small nucleolar RNA gene SNR52
   8037..8111    +  misc_RNA       gRNA scaffold: guide RNA scaffold for the Streptococcus pyogenes CRISPR/Cas9 system
   8116..8135    +  terminator     SUP4 terminator: transcription terminator for the S. cerevisiae SUP4 tRNA gene
   8135..8165    +  misc_feature   MCS (fragment): pBluescript multiple cloning site
   8178..8196    -  promoter       T3 promoter: promoter for bacteriophage T3 RNA polymerase
   8239..8261    -  protein_bind   lac operator (fragment): The lac repressor binds to the lac operator to inhibit transcription in E. coli. This inhibition can be relieved by adding lactose or isopropyl-β-D-thiogalactopyranoside (IPTG). lac repressor encoded by lacI
   8265..8295    -  promoter       lac promoter: promoter for the E. coli lac operon
   8310..8331    -  protein_bind   CAP binding site: CAP binding activates transcription in the presence of cAMP. E. coli catabolite activator protein
   8344..8436    -  CDS            lacI (fragment): lac repressor; lacI; The lac repressor binds to the lac operator to inhibit transcription in E. coli. This inhibition can be relieved by adding lactose or isopropyl-β-D-thiogalactopyranoside (IPTG).
   8619..9207    -  rep_origin     ori: high-copy-number ColE1/pMB1/pBR322/pUC origin of replication
   9378..10238   -  CDS            AmpR: β-lactamase; bla; confers resistance to ampicillin, carbenicillin, and related antibiotics
  10239..10343   -  promoter       AmpR promoter: bla
  10380..10883   +  misc_feature   CEN/ARS: S. cerevisiae CEN6 centromere fused to an autonomously replicating sequence
  10951..35      +  CDS            rop (fragment) (across the origin): Rop protein, which maintains plasmids at low copy number; rop
