[The description below was written by a language model from this plasmid's Addgene catalogue record and pLannotate feature annotations shown in this document.]
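Description:
bRA66-Mic60chimeras is a yeast CRISPR/Cas9 plasmid derived from the bRA66 backbone, carrying a 20-nucleotide guide directed against the S. cerevisiae MIC60 gene (YKR016W, also known as FCJ1, AIM28 or FMP13). It is an E. coli–yeast shuttle vector of about 10.95 kb. In bacteria it is maintained at high copy through a ColE1/pUC-type origin and selected with ampicillin via AmpR. In yeast a CEN6/ARS element gives stable, low-copy centromeric maintenance, and the hphMX6 cassette confers hygromycin resistance. An f1 origin and remnants of a pBluescript-type cloning region (lacZα fragment, lac promoter/operator, T7 and T3 promoters, MCS fragments) are also annotated.

The plasmid supplies both CRISPR components. Streptococcus pyogenes Cas9, followed by a 3xFLAG epitope, sits under the galactose-inducible GAL1 promoter and ends at the CYC1 terminator, so nuclease expression can be switched on by carbon source. The guide cassette uses the SNR52 snoRNA promoter, a RNA polymerase III promoter commonly used for yeast guides. The roughly 20 bp gap between this promoter and the S. pyogenes gRNA scaffold matches the inserted spacer, and the SUP4 terminator follows the scaffold. The catalogue entry lists T7 as the promoter, but the feature table shows that T7 is only a flanking backbone element upstream of the cassette, with SNR52 directly preceding the guide. The spacer was introduced by Gibson cloning.

According to the record, the plasmid is used to cut the MIC60 locus to create Mic60 chimeras in budding yeast. This presumably relies on a separately supplied repair template, since no donor sequence is annotated in the plasmid.
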