Addgene plasmid #245525: bRA66-Mic60chimeras
Purpose: Edited bRA66 containing gRNA to create S. cerevisiae Mic60 chimeras
Depositing lab: Luke Chao. Depositing organization: Massachusetts General Hospital. Publication: Ancestral sequence reconstruction of the Mic60 Mitofilin domain reveals residues supporting respiration in yeast. Benning FMC, Bell TA, Nguyen TH, Syau D, Connell LB, Liao YT, Keating MP, Coughlin M, Nordstrom AEH, Ericsson M, daCosta CJB, Chao LH. Protein Sci. 2025 Jul;34(7):e70207. doi: 10.1002/pro.70207. PubMed 40545685.
Backbone
  Vector backbone: bRA66
  Backbone manufacturer: Plasmid #100952, Anand et al. 2017
  Backbone size w/o insert (bp): 10931
  Total vector size (bp): 10951
  Modifications to backbone: gRNA to create S. cerevisiae Mic60 chimeras
  Vector type: CRISPR
Growth in bacteria
  Bacterial resistance: Ampicillin, 100 μg/mL
  Growth temperature: 37°C
  Growth strain: DH5alpha
  Copy number: High Copy
Gene/Insert
  Gene/Insert name: YKR016w
  gRNA/shRNA sequence: CTACGCTTAATAGCGATGGA
  Species: S. cerevisiae (budding yeast)
  GenBank ID: Z28241.1 Z28241.1
  Entrez Gene: MIC60 (a.k.a. YKR016W, AIM28, FCJ1, FMP13)
  Promoter: T7 TAATACGACTCACTATAGG
  Cloning method: Gibson Cloning
  Sequencing primers: 5′ GTAAAACGACGGCCAGT; 3′ GTCATAGCTGTTTCCTG
Resource information
  A portion of this plasmid was derived from a plasmid made by: bRA66 was obtained from Addgene from James Haber (Addgene plasmid # 100952 ; http://n2t.net/addgene:100952 ; RRID:Addgene_100952; Anand et al., 2017)
Terms and licenses: Academic/Nonprofit Terms; Industry Terms: Not Available to Industry
How to cite: bRA66-Mic60chimeras was a gift from Luke Chao (Addgene plasmid # 245525 ; http://n2t.net/addgene:245525 ; RRID:Addgene_245525)
